>Addgene plasmid #19305 | pRK5-HA GST RagC 75L | addgene full sequence | sequence record 313825 | Addgene NGS Result
GACATTGATTATTGACTAGTTATTAATAGTAATCAATTACGGGGTCATTAGTTCATAGCCCATATATGGA
GTTCCGCGTTACATAACTTACGGTAAATGGCCCGCCTGGCTGACCGCCCAACGACCCCCGCCCATTGACG
TCAATAATGACGTATGTTCCCATAGTAACGCCAATAGGGACTTTCCATTGACGTCAATGGGTGGAGTATT
TACGGTAAACTGCCCACTTGGCAGTACATCAAGTGTATCATATGCCAAGTACGCCCCCTATTGACGTCAA
TGACGGTAAATGGCCCGCCTGGCATTATGCCCAGTACATGACCTTATGGGACTTTCCTACTTGGCAGTAC
ATCTACGTATTAGTCATCGCTATTACCATGGTGATGCGGTTTTGGCAGTACATCAATGGGCGTGGATAGC
GGTTTGACTCACGGGGATTTCCAAGTCTCCACCCCATTGACGTCAATGGGAGTTTGTTTTGGCACCAAAA
TCAACGGGACTTTCCAAAATGTCGTAACAACTCCGCCCCATTGACGCAAATGGGCGGTAGGCGTGTACGG
TGGGAGGTCTATATAAGCAGAGCTCGTTTAGTGAACCGTCAGATCGCCTGGAGACGCCATCCACGCTGTT
TTGACCTCCATAGAAGACACCGGGACCGATCCAGCCTCCGCGGCCGGGAACGGTGCATTGGAACGCGGAT
TCCCCGTGCCAAGAGTGACGTAAGTACCGCCTATAGAGTCTATAGGCCCACCCCCTTGGCTTCGTTAGAA
CGCGGCTACAATTAATACATAACCTTATGTATCATACACATACGATTTAGGTGACACTATAGAATAACAT
CCACTTTGCCTTTCTCTCCACAGGTGTCCACTCCCAGGTCCAACTGCACCTCGGTTCTATCGATTGAATT
CCCGAACCGACAGTCGGTCTCTTCACCAAGGCCATTCGCGCCACCATGGGCTACCCCTATGATGTGCCTG
ACTACGCAGATCTCAATGGTGGTGGTGGTGGGTCGAGAATGTCCCCTATACTAGGTTATTGGAAAATTAA
GGGCCTTGTGCAACCCACTCGACTTCTTTTGGAATATCTTGAAGAAAAATATGAAGAGCATTTGTATGAG
CGCGATGAAGGTGATAAATGGCGAAACAAAAAGTTTGAATTGGGTTTGGAGTTTCCCAATCTTCCTTATT
ATATTGATGGTGATGTTAAATTAACACAGTCTATGGCCATCATACGTTATATAGCTGACAAGCACAACAT
GTTGGGTGGTTGTCCAAAAGAGCGTGCAGAGATTTCAATGCTTGAAGGAGCGGTTTTGGATATTAGATAC
GGTGTTTCGAGAATTGCATATAGTAAAGACTTTGAAACTCTCAAAGTTGATTTTCTTAGCAAGCTACCTG
AAATGCTGAAAATGTTCGAAGATCGTTTATGTCATAAAACATATTTAAATGGTGATCATGTAACCCATCC
TGACTTCATGTTGTATGACGCTCTTGATGTTGTTTTATACATGGACCCAATGTGCCTGGATGCGTTCCCA
AAATTAGTTTGTTTTAAAAAACGTATTGAAGCTATCCCACAAATTGATAAGTACTTGAAATCCAGCAAGT
ATATAGCATGGCCTTTGCAGGGCTGGCAAGCCACGTTTGGTGGTGGCGACCATCCTCCAAACGGTGGAGG
TGGTGGGTCGAGGGGAGGTTCTGGTGGATCAGGAGGTTCAGGTGGATCTGGGTCGACGATGTCCCTGCAG
TACGGGGCGGAGGAGACGCCCCTCGCCGGCAGTTACGGCGCGGCCGATTCGTTTCCAAAGGACTTCGGCT
ACGGCGTGGAGGAGGAGGAAGAGGAGGCGGCGGCGGCGGGCGGAGGGGTTGGGGCAGGGGCAGGCGGTGG
CTGTGGTCCGGGGGGCGCTGACAGCTCCAAGCCGAGGATTCTGCTCATGGGACTCCGGCGCAGCGGCAAG
CTCTCCATCCAGAAGGTGGTGTTTCATAAGATGTCACCCAACGAGACCCTCTTTTTGGAAAGTACCAACA
AGATTTATAAGGATGACATTTCCAATAGCTCCTTTGTGAATTTCCAGATATGGGATTTTCCTGGGCAAAT
GGACTTTTTTGACCCAACCTTTGACTATGAGATGATCTTCAGGGGAACAGGAGCATTGATATACGTCATT
GACGCACAGGATGACTACATGGAGGCTTTAACAAGACTTCACATTACTGTTTCTAAAGCCTACAAAGTTA
ACCCAGACATGAATTTTGAGGTTTTTATTCACAAAGTTGATGGTCTGTCTGATGATCACAAAATAGAAAC
ACAGAGGGACATTCATCAAAGGGCCAATGATGACCTTGCAGATGCTGGGCTAGAAAAACTCCATCTTAGC
TTTTATCTGACTAGTATCTATGACCATTCAATATTTGAAGCCTTTAGTAAGGTGGTGCAGAAACTCATTC
CACAACTGCCGACCTTGGAAAACCTATTAAATATCTTTATATCAAATTCAGGTATTGAAAAAGCTTTTCT
CTTTGATGTTGTCAGCAAAATCTACATTGCAACAGACAGTTCCCCTGTGGATATGCAATCTTATGAACTT
TGCTGTGACATGATCGATGTTGTAATTGATGTGTCTTGTATATATGGGTTAAAGGAAGATGGAAGTGGAA
GTGCTTATGACAAAGAATCTATGGCAATTATCAAGCTGAATAATACAACTGTCCTTTATTTAAAGGAGGT
GACTAAATTTTTGGCACTGGTCTGCATTCTAAGGGAAGAAAGCTTTGAAAGAAAAGGTTTAATAGACTAC
AACTTCCACTGTTTCCGAAAAGCTATTCATGAGGTTTTTGAGGTGGGTGTGACTTCTCACAGGAGCTGTG
GTCACCAGACTAGTGCCTCCAGTCTGAAAGCGCTGACACACAATGGCACGCCACGAAACGCCATCTAGGC
GGCCGCTAAGTAAGTAAGGATCCCCAGCTTGGCCGCCATGGCCCAACTTGTTTATTGCAGCTTATAATGG
TTACAAATAAAGCAATAGCATCACAAATTTCACAAATAAAGCATTTTTTTCACTGCATTCTAGTTGTGGT
TTGTCCAAACTCATCAATGTATCTTATCATGTCTGGATCGGGAATTAATTCGGCGCAGCACCATGGCCTG
AAATAACCTCTGAAAGAGGAACTTGGTTAGGTACCTTCTGAGGCGGAAAGAACCAGCTGTGGAATGTGTG
TCAGTTAGGGTGTGGAAAGTCCCCAGGCTCCCCAGCAGGCAGAAGTATGCAAAGCATGCATCTCAATTAG
TCAGCAACCAGGTGTGGAAAGTCCCCAGGCTCCCCAGCAGGCAGAAGTATGCAAAGCATGCATCTCAATT
AGTCAGCAACCATAGTCCCGCCCCTAACTCCGCCCATCCCGCCCCTAACTCCGCCCAGTTCCGCCCATTC
TCCGCCCCATGGCTGACTAATTTTTTTTATTTATGCAGAGGCCGAGGCCGCCTCGGCCTCTGAGCTATTC
CAGAAGTAGTGAGGAGGCTTTTTTGGAGGCCTAGGCTTTTGCAAAAAGCTGTTAACAGCTTGGCACTGGC
CGTCGTTTTACAACGTCGTGACTGGGAAAACCCTGGCGTTACCCAACTTAATCGCCTTGCAGCACATCCC
CCTTTCGCCAGCTGGCGTAATAGCGAAGAGGCCCGCACCGATCGCCCTTCCCAACAGTTGCGCAGCCTGA
ATGGCGAATGGCGCCTGATGCGGTATTTTCTCCTTACGCATCTGTGCGGTATTTCACACCGCATA
[142 nt withheld, positions 3776-3917]
C
[141 nt withheld, positions 3919-4059]
CCTTTGACGTTGGAGTCCACGTTCTTT
[37 nt withheld, positions 4087-4123]
ACCCTATCTCGGGCTATTCTTTTGATTTATAAGGGATTTTGCCGATTTCGGCCTATTGGTTAAAAAATGA
GCTGATTTAACAAAAATTTAACGCGAATTTTAACAAAATATTAACGTTTACAATTTTATGGTGCACTCTC
AGTACAATCTGCTCTGATGCCGCATAGTTAAGCCAGCCCCGACACCCGCCAACACCCGCTGACGCGCCCT
GACGGGCTTGTCTGCTCCCGGCATCCGCTTACAGACAAGCTGTGACCGTCTCCGGGAGCTGCATGTGTCA
GAGGTTTTCACCGTCATCACCGAAACGCGCGAGACGAAAGGGCCTCGTGATACGCCTATTTTTATAGGTT
AATGTCATGATAATAATGGTTTCTTAGACGTCAGGTGGCACTTTTCGGGGAAATGTGCGCGGAACCCCTA
TTTGTTTATTTTTCTAAATACATTCAAATATGTATCCGCTCATGAGACAATAACCCTGATAAATGCTTCA
ATAATATTGAAAAAGGAAGAGTATGAGTATTCAACATTTCCGTGTCGCCCTTATTCCCTTTTTTGCGGCA
TTTTGCCTTCCTGTTTTTGCTCACCCAGAAACGCTGGTGAAAGTAAAAGATGCTGAAGATCAGTTGGGTG
CACGAGTGGGTTACATCGAACTGGATCTCAACAGCGGTAAGATCCTTGAGAGTTTTCGCCCCGAAGAACG
TTTTCCAATGATGAGCACTTTTAAAGTTCTGCTATGTGGCGCGGTATTATCCCGTATTGACGCCGGGCAA
GAGCAACTCGGTCGCCGCATACACTATTCTCAGAATGACTTGGTTGAGTACTCACCAGTCACAGAAAAGC
ATCTTACGGATGGCATGACAGTAAGAGAATTATGCAGTGCTGCCATAACCATGAGTGATAACACTGCGGC
CAACTTACTTCTGACAACGATCGGAGGACCGAAGGAGCTAACCGCTTTTTTGCACAACATGGGGGATCAT
GTAACTCGCCTTGATCGTTGGGAACCGGAGCTGAATGAAGCCATACCAAACGACGAGCGTGACACCACGA
TGCCTGTAGCAATGGCAACAACGTTGCGCAAACTATTAACTGGCGAACTACTTACTCTAGCTTCCCGGCA
ACAATTAATAGACTGGATGGAGGCGGATAAAGTTGCAGGACCACTTCTGCGCTCGGCCCTTCCGGCTGGC
TGGTTTATTGCTGATAAATCTGGAGCCGGTGAGCGTGGGTCTCGCGGTATCATTGCAGCACTGGGGCCAG
ATGGTAAGCCCTCCCGTATCGTAGTTATCTACACGACGGGGAGTCAGGCAACTATGGATGAACGAAATAG
ACAGATCGCTGAGATAGGTGCCTCACTGATTAAGCATTGGTAACTGTCAGACCAAGTTTACTCATATATA
CTTTAGATTGATTTAAAACTTCATTTTTAATTTAAAAGGATCTAGGTGAAGATCCTTTTTGATAATCTCA
TGACCAAAATCCCTTAACGTGAGTTTTCGTTCCACTGAGCGTCAGACCCCGTAGAAAAGATCAAAGGATC
TTCTTGAGATCCTTTTTTTCTGCGCGTAATCTGCTGCTTGCAAACAAAAAAACCACCGCTACCAGCGGTG
GTTTGTTTGCCGGATCAAGAGCTACCAACTCTTTTTCCGAAGGTAACTGGCTTCAGCAGAGCGCAGATAC
CAAATACTGTTCTTCTAGTGTAGCCGTAGTTAGGCCACCACTTCAAGAACTCTGTAGCACCGCCTACATA
CCTCGCTCTGCTAATCCTGTTACCAGTGGCTGCTGCCAGTGGCGATAAGTCGTGTCTTACCGGGTTGGAC
TCAAGACGATAGTTACCGGATAAGGCGCAGCGGTCGGGCTGAACGGGGGGTTCGTGCACACAGCCCAGCT
TGGAGCGAACGACCTACACCGAACTGAGATACCTACAGCGTGAGCTATGAGAAAGCGCCACGCTTCCCGA
AGGGAGAAAGGCGGACAGGTATCCGGTAAGCGGCAGGGTCGGAACAGGAGAGCGCACGAGGGAGCTTCCA
GGGGGAAACGCCTGGTATCTTTATAGTCCTGTCGGGTTTCGCCACCTCTGACTTGAGCGTCGATTTTTGT
GATGCTCGTCAGGGGGGCGGAGCCTATGGAAAAACGCCAGCAACGCGGCCTTTTTACGGTTCCTGGCCTT
TTGCTGGCCTTTTGCTCACATGTTCTTTCCTGCGTTATCCCCTGATTCTGTGGATAACCGTATTACCGCC
TTTGAGTGAGCTGATACCGCTCGCCGCAGCCGAACGACCGAGCGCAGCGAGTCAGTGAGCGAGGAAGCGG
AAGAGCGCCCAATACGCAAACCGCCTCTCCCCGCGCGTTGGCCGATTCATTAATGCAGCTGGCACGACAG
GTTTCCCGACTGGAAAGCGGGCAGTGAGCGCAACGCAATTAATGTGAGTTAGCTCACTCATTAGGCACCC
CAGGCTTTACACTTTATGCTTCCGGCTCGTATGTTGTGTGGAATTGTGAGCGGATAACAATTTCACACAG
GAAACAGCTATGACATGATTACGAATTAATTCGAGCTCGCCC
Features (pLannotate 1.2.2; 21 found; start..end, strand, type, name):
      1..380     +  enhancer       CMV enhancer: human cytomegalovirus immediate early enhancer
    381..584     +  promoter       CMV promoter: human cytomegalovirus (CMV) immediate early promoter
    720..763     +  intron         CMV intron (fragment): modified intron A from human cytomegalovirus
    815..833     +  promoter       SP6 promoter: promoter for bacteriophage SP6 RNA polymerase
    837..874     +  CDS            IgH signal sequence (fragment): signal sequence from the mouse immunoglobulin heavy chain variable region
   1019..1671    +  CDS            GST (fragment): glutathione S-transferase from Schistosoma japonicum
   1739..2935    +  CDS            RRAGC: RRAGC_HUMAN - Experimental evidence at protein level: Swiss-Prot protein existence level 1. Guanine nucleotide-binding protein that plays a crucial role in the cellular response to amino acid availability through regulation of the mTORC1 signaling cascade (PubMed:20381137, PubMed:27234373, PubMed:24095279). Forms heterodimeric Rag complexes with RRAGA or RRAGB and cycles between an inactive GTP-bound and an active GDP-bound form (PubMed:24095279). In its active form participates in the relocalization of mTORC1 to the lysosomes and its subsequent activation by the GTPase RHEB (PubMed:20381137,
   2985..3119    +  polyA_signal   SV40 poly(A) signal: SV40 polyadenylation signal
   3188..3545    +  promoter       SV40 promoter: SV40 enhancer and early promoter
   3564..3718    +  CDS            lacZα (fragment): LacZα fragment of β-galactosidase; lacZ fragment
   3724..3775    -  misc_feature   bom (fragment): basis of mobility region from pBR322
   3794..4174    +  rep_origin     M13 ori (sequence partly withheld): M13 bacteriophage origin of replication; arrow indicates direction of (+) strand synthesis
   4250..4299    -  misc_feature   bom (fragment): basis of mobility region from pBR322
   4401..4436    -  CDS            rop (fragment): Rop protein, which maintains plasmids at low copy number; rop
   4531..4635    +  promoter       AmpR promoter: bla
   4636..5496    +  CDS            AmpR: β-lactamase; bla; confers resistance to ampicillin, carbenicillin, and related antibiotics
   5667..6255    +  rep_origin     ori: high-copy-number ColE1/pMB1/pBR322/pUC origin of replication
   6438..6530    +  CDS            lacI (fragment): lac repressor; lacI; The lac repressor binds to the lac operator to inhibit transcription in E. coli. This inhibition can be relieved by adding lactose or isopropyl-β-D-thiogalactopyranoside (IPTG).
   6543..6564    +  protein_bind   CAP binding site: CAP binding activates transcription in the presence of cAMP. E. coli catabolite activator protein
   6579..6609    +  promoter       lac promoter: promoter for the E. coli lac operon
   6617..6633    +  protein_bind   lac operator: The lac repressor binds to the lac operator to inhibit transcription in E. coli. This inhibition can be relieved by adding lactose or isopropyl-β-D-thiogalactopyranoside (IPTG). lac repressor encoded by lacI
