[The description below was written by a language model from this plasmid's Addgene catalogue record and pLannotate feature annotations shown in this document.]
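Description:
pRK5-HA GST RagC 75L is a mammalian expression plasmid built on the pRK5 backbone that encodes human RagC (RRAGC, Ras-related GTP binding C) carrying an S75L point mutation, fused at its N terminus to an HA epitope and glutathione S-transferase. The insert sits between retained SalI and NotI sites. In the annotated 6,685-nt sequence, transcription is driven by the human cytomegalovirus immediate early enhancer and promoter, followed by a fragment of CMV intron A and an SP6 promoter that also serves as a sequencing primer site. The Schistosoma japonicum GST coding region lies directly upstream of the RRAGC open reading frame, and the transcript is terminated by an SV40 polyadenylation signal. The HA tag is listed in the catalogue but is not separately annotated in the feature table; a short match to an IgH signal sequence fragment upstream of GST is probably a residual or incidental annotation rather than a functional secretion signal.

The plasmid is propagated in E. coli at high copy from a ColE1/pUC-type origin and selected with ampicillin through the bla gene. An M13 phage origin, an SV40 enhancer/early promoter region, and remnants of lac elements (lacZα, lacI, lac promoter and operator), bom and rop are backbone leftovers. There is no mammalian selection marker, so the construct suits transient transfection.

RagC forms heterodimers with RagA or RagB and relays amino acid availability to mTORC1. The record does not state the functional consequence of the S75L substitution. The associated work concerns Rag GTPase binding to raptor and amino acid signalling. The GST and HA tags allow glutathione pulldown and immunodetection of the expressed protein and its binding partners.
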