Addgene plasmid #19305: pRK5-HA GST RagC 75L
Depositing lab: David Sabatini. Depositing organization: Whitehead Institute for Biomedical Research. Publication: The Rag GTPases bind raptor and mediate amino acid signaling to mTORC1. Sancak Y, Peterson TR, Shaul YD, Lindquist RA, Thoreen CC, Bar-Peled L, Sabatini DM. Science. 2008 Jun 13. 320(5882):1496-501. 10.1126/science.1157535 PubMed 18497260.
Backbone
  Vector backbone: pRK5
  Backbone manufacturer: BD PharMingen
  Backbone size w/o insert (bp): 4754
  Vector type: Mammalian Expression
Growth in bacteria
  Bacterial resistance: Ampicillin, 100 μg/mL
  Growth temperature: 37°C
  Growth strain: DH5alpha
  Copy number: High Copy
Gene/Insert
  Gene/Insert name: Ras-related GTP binding C (alt name: RRAGC)
  Species: H. sapiens (human)
  Insert size (bp): 1426
  Mutation: S75L
  Entrez Gene: RRAGC (a.k.a. GTR2, RAGC, TIB929)
  Tag / fusion protein: HA (N terminal on insert); GST (N terminal on insert)
  Cloning method: Restriction Enzyme; 5′ cloning site SalI (not destroyed); 3′ cloning site NotI (not destroyed)
  Sequencing primers: 5′ SP6, pGEX 5'; 3′ pBABE 3'
Terms and licenses: Academic/Nonprofit Terms; Industry Terms: Not Available to Industry
How to cite: pRK5-HA GST RagC 75L was a gift from David Sabatini (Addgene plasmid # 19305 ; http://n2t.net/addgene:19305 ; RRID:Addgene_19305)
